Addgene plasmid #16548: pGST-PPARdelta
Depositing lab: Bert Vogelstein. Depositing organization: Johns Hopkins University and School of Medicine. Publication: PPARdelta is an APC-regulated target of nonsteroidal anti-inflammatory drugs. He TC, Chan TA, Vogelstein B, Kinzler KW. Cell. 1999 Oct 29. 99(3):335-45. 10.1016/S0092-8674(00)81664-5 PubMed 10555149.
Backbone
  Vector backbone: pGEX-2TK
  Backbone manufacturer: Amersham
  Backbone size w/o insert (bp): 5000
  Vector type: Bacterial Expression
Growth in bacteria
  Bacterial resistance: Ampicillin, 100 μg/mL
  Growth temperature: 37°C
  Growth strain: DH5alpha
  Copy number: High Copy
Gene/Insert
  Gene/Insert name: PPAR delta
  Species: H. sapiens (human)
  Insert size (bp): 747
  Mutation: N-terminal DNA-binding domain: aa 1-249
  Entrez Gene: PPARD (a.k.a. FAAR, NR1C2, NUC1, NUCI, NUCII, PPARB)
  Tag / fusion protein: GST (N terminal on backbone)
  Cloning method: Restriction Enzyme; 5′ cloning site BamHI (not destroyed); 3′ cloning site EcoRI (not destroyed)
  Sequencing primers: 5′ pGEX5'; 3′ pGEX3'
Terms and licenses: Academic/Nonprofit Terms; Industry Terms: Not Available to Industry
How to cite: pGST-PPARdelta was a gift from Bert Vogelstein (Addgene plasmid # 16548 ; http://n2t.net/addgene:16548 ; RRID:Addgene_16548)
