[The description below was written by a language model from this plasmid's Addgene catalogue record and pLannotate feature annotations shown in this document.]
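Description:
pGST-PPARdelta is a bacterial expression plasmid built on the pGEX-2TK backbone for producing a glutathione S-transferase fusion of a human PPARδ (PPARD, also called NR1C2 or PPARB) fragment in E. coli. The insert of about 750 bp encodes amino acids 1–249, described in the record as the N-terminal DNA-binding domain portion of the receptor. It was cloned between BamHI and EcoRI sites, both of which remain intact, downstream of and in frame with the Schistosoma japonicum GST coding sequence, so the tag sits at the N terminus of the fusion. The sequenced plasmid is 5,718 nt, consistent with a roughly 5 kb backbone plus the insert.

Transcription of the fusion is driven by the tac promoter, a strong trp/lac hybrid, with an adjacent lac operator. The plasmid also carries its own lacI gene under the lacI promoter, so the repressor keeps expression off until IPTG is added. Propagation relies on a ColE1/pMB1-type origin, listed as high copy, and selection is by ampicillin through the bla β-lactamase gene and its promoter. The remaining annotations (fragments of rop and bom, a lac promoter/operator with a lacZα segment, and a partial yciV match) are backbone remnants rather than functional payload.

GST fusions of this kind are normally purified on glutathione resin. A receptor fragment containing the DNA-binding domain suits in vitro work such as DNA-binding or protein-interaction assays, although the record does not state the specific application. The associated publication concerns PPARδ as an APC-regulated target of nonsteroidal anti-inflammatory drugs.
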