Features (pLannotate 1.2.2; 17 found; start..end, strand, type, name):
    105..133     +  promoter       tac promoter: strong E. coli promoter; hybrid between the trp and lac UV5 promoters
    141..157     +  protein_bind   lac operator: The lac repressor binds to the lac operator to inhibit transcription in E. coli. This inhibition can be relieved by adding lactose or isopropyl-β-D-thiogalactopyranoside (IPTG). lac repressor encoded by lacI
    180..833     +  CDS            GST26_SCHJA: Experimental evidence at protein level: Swiss-Prot protein existence level 1. GST isoenzymes appear to play a central role in the parasite detoxification system. Other functions are also suspected including a role in increasing the solubility of haematin in the parasite gut. From Schistosoma japonicum (Blood fluke).
    879..1628    +  CDS            PPARD (fragment): PPARD_HUMAN - Also known as NR1C2, PPARB. Experimental evidence at protein level: Swiss-Prot protein existence level 1. Ligand-activated transcription factor. Receptor that binds peroxisome proliferators such as hypolipidemic drugs and fatty acids. Has a preference for poly-unsaturated fatty acids, such as gamma- linoleic acid and eicosapentanoic acid. Once activated by a ligand, the receptor binds to promoter elements of target genes. Regulates the peroxisomal beta-oxidation pathway of fatty acids. Functions as transcription activator for the acyl-CoA oxidase gene. Decreases expression of NPC
   1657..1696    +  CDS            rop (fragment): Rop protein, which maintains plasmids at low copy number; rop
   1798..1838    +  misc_feature   bom (fragment): basis of mobility region from pBR322
   1943..2047    +  promoter       AmpR promoter: bla
   2048..2908    +  CDS            AmpR: β-lactamase; bla; confers resistance to ampicillin, carbenicillin, and related antibiotics
   3079..3667    +  rep_origin     ori: high-copy-number ColE1/pMB1/pBR322/pUC origin of replication
   3853..3904    -  misc_feature   bom (fragment): basis of mobility region from pBR322
   3911..3988    +  promoter       lacI promoter: lacI
   3989..5071    +  CDS            lacI: lac repressor; lacI; The lac repressor binds to the lac operator to inhibit transcription in E. coli. This inhibition can be relieved by adding lactose or isopropyl-β-D-thiogalactopyranoside (IPTG).
   5084..5105    +  protein_bind   CAP binding site: CAP binding activates transcription in the presence of cAMP. E. coli catabolite activator protein
   5120..5150    +  promoter       lac promoter: promoter for the E. coli lac operon
   5158..5174    +  protein_bind   lac operator: The lac repressor binds to the lac operator to inhibit transcription in E. coli. This inhibition can be relieved by adding lactose or isopropyl-β-D-thiogalactopyranoside (IPTG). lac repressor encoded by lacI
   5194..5367    +  CDS            lacZα: LacZα fragment of β-galactosidase; lacZ fragment
   5631..29      -  CDS            yciV (fragment) (across the origin): RNAAM_ECOLI - Also known as trpH From Escherichia coli (strain K12).
>Addgene plasmid #16548 | pGST-PPARdelta | addgene full sequence | sequence record 415029 | Addgene NGS Result
TAAATCACTGCATAATTCGTGTCGCTCAAGGCGCACTCCCGTTCTGGATAATGTTTTTTGCGCCGACATC
ATAACGGTTCTGGCAAATATTCTGAAATGAGCTGTTGACAATTAATCATCGGCTCGTATAATGTGTGGAA
TTGTGAGCGGATAACAATTTCACACAGGAAACAGTATTCATGTCCCCTATACTAGGTTATTGGAAAATTA
AGGGCCTTGTGCAACCCACTCGACTTCTTTTGGAATATCTTGAAGAAAAATATGAAGAGCATTTGTATGA
GCGCGATGAAGGTGATAAATGGCGAAACAAAAAGTTTGAATTGGGTTTGGAGTTTCCCAATCTTCCTTAT
TATATTGATGGTGATGTTAAATTAACACAGTCTATGGCCATCATACGTTATATAGCTGACAAGCACAACA
TGTTGGGTGGTTGTCCAAAAGAGCGTGCAGAGATTTCAATGCTTGAAGGAGCGGTTTTGGATATTAGATA
CGGTGTTTCGAGAATTGCATATAGTAAAGACTTTGAAACTCTCAAAGTTGATTTTCTTAGCAAGCTACCT
GAAATGCTGAAAATGTTCGAAGATCGTTTATGTCATAAAACATATTTAAATGGTGATCATGTAACCCATC
CTGACTTCATGTTGTATGACGCTCTTGATGTTGTTTTATACATGGACCCAATGTGCCTGGATGCGTTCCC
AAAATTAGTTTGTTTTAAAAAACGTATTGAAGCTATCCCACAAATTGATAAGTACTTGAAATCCAGCAAG
TATATAGCATGGCCTTTGCAGGGCTGGCAAGCCACGTTTGGTGGTGGCGACCATCCTCCAAAATCGGATC
TGGTTCCGCGTGGATCTCGTCGTGCATCTGTTGGATCCATGGAGCAGCCACAGGAGGAAGCTCCTGAGGT
CCGGGAAGAGGAGGAGAAAGAGGAAGTGGCAGAGGCAGAAGGAGCCCCAGAGCTCAATGGGGGACCACAG
CATGCACTTCCTTCCAGCAGCTACACAGACCTCTCCCGGAGCTCCTCGCCACCCTCACTGCTGGACCAAC
TGCAGATGGGCTGTGACGGGGCCTCATGCGGCAGCCTCAACATGGAGTGCCGGGTGTGCGGGGACAAGGC
ATCGGGCTTCCACTACGGTGTTCATGCATGTGAGGGGTGCAAGGGCTTCTTCCGTCGTACGATCCGCATG
AAGCTGGAGTACGAGAAGTGTGAGCGCAGCTGCAAGATTCAGAAGAAGAACCGCAACAAGTGCCAGTACT
GCCGCTTCCAGAAGTGCCTGGCACTGGGCATGTCACACAACGCTATCCGTTTTGGTCGGATGCCGGAGGC
TGAGAAGAGGAAGCTGGTGGCGGGGCTGACTGCAAATGAGGGGAGCCAGTACAACCCACAGGTGGCCGAC
CTGAAGGCCTTCTCCAAGCACATCTACAATGCCTACCTGAAAAACTTCAGCATGACCAAAAAGAAGGCCC
GCAGCATCCTCACCGGCAAAGCCAGCCACACGGCGCCCTTTGTGATCCACGACATCGAGACATTGTGGCA
GGCAGAGAAGGGGCTGGTGTGGAAGCAGTTGGTGAATGGCCTGCCTCCCTACAAGGAGATCAGCGTGCAC
GCCTTCTACCGCTGCCAGTAAGAATTCATCGTGACTGACTGACGATCTGCCTCGCGCGTTTCGGTGATGA
CGGTGAAAACCTCTGACACATGCAGCTCCCGGAGACGGTCACAGCTTGTCTGTAAGCGGATGCCGGGAGC
AGACAAGCCCGTCAGGGCGCGTCAGCGGGTGTTGGCGGGTGTCGGGGCGCAGCCATGACCCAGTCACGTA
GCGATAGCGGAGTGTATAATTCTTGAAGACGAAAGGGCCTCGTGATACGCCTATTTTTATAGGTTAATGT
CATGATAATAATGGTTTCTTAGACGTCAGGTGGCACTTTTCGGGGAAATGTGCGCGGAACCCCTATTTGT
TTATTTTTCTAAATACATTCAAATATGTATCCGCTCATGAGACAATAACCCTGATAAATGCTTCAATAAT
ATTGAAAAAGGAAGAGTATGAGTATTCAACATTTCCGTGTCGCCCTTATTCCCTTTTTTGCGGCATTTTG
CCTTCCTGTTTTTGCTCACCCAGAAACGCTGGTGAAAGTAAAAGATGCTGAAGATCAGTTGGGTGCACGA
GTGGGTTACATCGAACTGGATCTCAACAGCGGTAAGATCCTTGAGAGTTTTCGCCCCGAAGAACGTTTTC
CAATGATGAGCACTTTTAAAGTTCTGCTATGTGGCGCGGTATTATCCCGTGTTGACGCCGGGCAAGAGCA
ACTCGGTCGCCGCATACACTATTCTCAGAATGACTTGGTTGAGTACTCACCAGTCACAGAAAAGCATCTT
ACGGATGGCATGACAGTAAGAGAATTATGCAGTGCTGCCATAACCATGAGTGATAACACTGCGGCCAACT
TACTTCTGACAACGATCGGAGGACCGAAGGAGCTAACCGCTTTTTTGCACAACATGGGGGATCATGTAAC
TCGCCTTGATCGTTGGGAACCGGAGCTGAATGAAGCCATACCAAACGACGAGCGTGACACCACGATGCCT
GCAGCAATGGCAACAACGTTGCGCAAACTATTAACTGGCGAACTACTTACTCTAGCTTCCCGGCAACAAT
TAATAGACTGGATGGAGGCGGATAAAGTTGCAGGACCACTTCTGCGCTCGGCCCTTCCGGCTGGCTGGTT
TATTGCTGATAAATCTGGAGCCGGTGAGCGTGGGTCTCGCGGTATCATTGCAGCACTGGGGCCAGATGGT
AAGCCCTCCCGTATCGTAGTTATCTACACGACGGGGAGTCAGGCAACTATGGATGAACGAAATAGACAGA
TCGCTGAGATAGGTGCCTCACTGATTAAGCATTGGTAACTGTCAGACCAAGTTTACTCATATATACTTTA
GATTGATTTAAAACTTCATTTTTAATTTAAAAGGATCTAGGTGAAGATCCTTTTTGATAATCTCATGACC
AAAATCCCTTAACGTGAGTTTTCGTTCCACTGAGCGTCAGACCCCGTAGAAAAGATCAAAGGATCTTCTT
GAGATCCTTTTTTTCTGCGCGTAATCTGCTGCTTGCAAACAAAAAAACCACCGCTACCAGCGGTGGTTTG
TTTGCCGGATCAAGAGCTACCAACTCTTTTTCCGAAGGTAACTGGCTTCAGCAGAGCGCAGATACCAAAT
ACTGTCCTTCTAGTGTAGCCGTAGTTAGGCCACCACTTCAAGAACTCTGTAGCACCGCCTACATACCTCG
CTCTGCTAATCCTGTTACCAGTGGCTGCTGCCAGTGGCGATAAGTCGTGTCTTACCGGGTTGGACTCAAG
ACGATAGTTACCGGATAAGGCGCAGCGGTCGGGCTGAACGGGGGGTTCGTGCACACAGCCCAGCTTGGAG
CGAACGACCTACACCGAACTGAGATACCTACAGCGTGAGCTATGAGAAAGCGCCACGCTTCCCGAAGGGA
GAAAGGCGGACAGGTATCCGGTAAGCGGCAGGGTCGGAACAGGAGAGCGCACGAGGGAGCTTCCAGGGGG
AAACGCCTGGTATCTTTATAGTCCTGTCGGGTTTCGCCACCTCTGACTTGAGCGTCGATTTTTGTGATGC
TCGTCAGGGGGGCGGAGCCTATGGAAAAACGCCAGCAACGCGGCCTTTTTACGGTTCCTGGCCTTTTGCT
GGCCTTTTGCTCACATGTTCTTTCCTGCGTTATCCCCTGATTCTGTGGATAACCGTATTACCGCCTTTGA
GTGAGCTGATACCGCTCGCCGCAGCCGAACGACCGAGCGCAGCGAGTCAGTGAGCGAGGAAGCGGAAGAG
CGCCTGATGCGGTATTTTCTCCTTACGCATCTGTGCGGTATTTCACACCGCATAAATTCCGACACCATCG
AATGGCGCAAAACCTTTCGCGGTATGGCATGATAGCGCCCGGAAGAGAGTCAATTCAGGGTGGTGAATGT
GAAACCAGTAACGTTATACGATGTCGCAGAGTATGCCGGTGTCTCTTATCAGACCGTTTCCCGCGTGGTG
AACCAGGCCAGCCACGTTTCTGCGAAAACGCGGGAAAAAGTGGAAGCGGCGATGGCGGAGCTGAATTACA
TTCCCAACCGCGTGGCACAACAACTGGCGGGCAAACAGTCGTTGCTGATTGGCGTTGCCACCTCCAGTCT
GGCCCTGCACGCGCCGTCGCAAATTGTCGCGGCGATTAAATCTCGCGCCGATCAACTGGGTGCCAGCGTG
GTGGTGTCGATGGTAGAACGAAGCGGCGTCGAAGCCTGTAAAGCGGCGGTGCACAATCTTCTCGCGCAAC
GCGTCAGTGGGCTGATCATTAACTATCCGCTGGATGACCAGGATGCCATTGCTGTGGAAGCTGCCTGCAC
TAATGTTCCGGCGTTATTTCTTGATGTCTCTGACCAGACACCCATCAACAGTATTATTTTCTCCCATGAA
GACGGTACGCGACTGGGCGTGGAGCATCTGGTCGCATTGGGTCACCAGCAAATCGCGCTGTTAGCGGGCC
CATTAAGTTCTGTCTCGGCGCGTCTGCGTCTGGCTGGCTGGCATAAATATCTCACTCGCAATCAAATTCA
GCCGATAGCGGAACGGGAAGGCGACTGGAGTGCCATGTCCGGTTTTCAACAAACCATGCAAATGCTGAAT
GAGGGCATCGTTCCCACTGCGATGCTGGTTGCCAACGATCAGATGGCGCTGGGCGCAATGCGCGCCATTA
CCGAGTCCGGGCTGCGCGTTGGTGCGGATATCTCGGTAGTGGGATACGACGATACCGAAGACAGCTCATG
TTATATCCCGCCGTTAACCACCATCAAACAGGATTTTCGCCTGCTGGGGCAAACCAGCGTGGACCGCTTG
CTGCAACTCTCTCAGGGCCAGGCGGTGAAGGGCAATCAGCTGTTGCCCGTCTCACTGGTGAAAAGAAAAA
CCACCCTGGCGCCCAATACGCAAACCGCCTCTCCCCGCGCGTTGGCCGATTCATTAATGCAGCTGGCACG
ACAGGTTTCCCGACTGGAAAGCGGGCAGTGAGCGCAACGCAATTAATGTAAGTTAGCTCACTCATTAGGC
ACCCCAGGCTTTACACTTTATGCTTCCGGCTCGTATGTTGTGTGGAATTGTGAGCGGATAACAATTTCAC
ACAGGAAACAGCTATGACCATGATTACGGATTCACTGGCCGTCGTTTTACAACGTCGTGACTGGGAAAAC
CCTGGCGTTACCCAACTTAATCGCCTTGCAGCACATCCCCCTTTCGCCAGCTGGCGTAATAGCGAAGAGG
CCCGCACCGATCGCCCTTCCCAACAGTTGCGCAGCCTGAATGGCGAATGGCGCTTTGCCTGGTTTCCGGC
ACCAGAAGCGGTGCCGGAAAGCTGGCTGGAGTGCGATCTTCCTGAGGCCGATACTGTCGTCGTCCCCTCA
AACTGGCAGATGCACGGTTACGATGCGCCCATCTACACCAACGTGACCTATCCCATTACGGTCAATCCGC
CGTTTGTTCCCACGGAGAATCCGACGGGTTGTTACTCGCTCACATTTAATGTTGATGAAAGCTGGCTACA
GGAAGGCCAGACGCGAATTATTTTTGATGGCGTTGGAATTAGCTTATCGACTGCACGGTGCACCAATGCT
TCTGGCGTCAGGCAGCCATCGGAAGCTGTGGTATGGCTGTGCAGGTCG
