>Addgene plasmid #16548 | pGST-PPARdelta | addgene partial sequence | sequence record 23065 | 16548 with pGEX5'
CATCCTCAAATCGGATCTGGTTCCGCGNTGGATCTCGTCGTGCATCTGTTGGATCCATGGAGCAGCCACA
GGAGGAAGCTCCTGAGGTCCGGGAAGAGGAGGAGAAAGAGGAAGTGGCAGAGGCAGAAGGAGCCCCAGAG
CTCAATGGGGGACCACAGCATGCACTTCCTTCCAGCAGCTACACAGACCTCTCCCGGAGCTCCTCGCCAC
CCTCACTGCTGGACCAACTGCAGATGGGCTGTGACGGGGCCTCATGCGGCAGCCTCAACATGGAGTGCCG
GGTGTGCGGGGACAAGGCATCGGGCTTCCACTACGGTGTTCATGCATGTGAGGGGTGCAAGGGCTTCTTC
CGTCGTACGATCCGCATGAAGCTGGAGTACGAGAAGTGTGAGCGCAGCTGCAAGATTCAGAAGAAGAACC
GCAACAAGTGCCAGTACTGCCGCTTCCAGAAGTGCCTGGCACTGGGCATGTCACACAACGCTATCCGTTT
TGGTCGGATGCCGGAGGCTGAGAAGAGGAAGCTGGTGGCGGGGCTGACTGCAAATGAGGGGAGCCAGTAC
AACCCACAGGTGGCCGACCTGAAGGCCTTCTCCAAGCACATCTACAATGCCTACCTGAAAAACTTCAGCA
TGACCAAAAAGAAGGCCCGCAGCATCCTCACCGGCAAAGCCAGCCACACGGCGCCCTTTGTGATCCACGA
CATCGAGACATTGTGGCAGGCAGAGAAGGGGCTGGTGTGGAAGCAGTTGGTGAATGGCCTGCCTCCCTAC
AAGGAGATCACTGCCTTCTCATNTCC
